>Addgene plasmid #141500 | TFORF0059 | addgene full sequence | sequence record 454895 | Addgene NGS Result
TTAATGTAGTCTTATGCAATACTCTTGTAGTCTTGCAACATGGTAACGATGAGTTAGCAACATGCCTTAC
AAGGAGAGAAAAAGCACCGTGCATGCCGATTGGTGGAAGTAAGGTGGTACGATCGTGCCTTATTAGGAAG
GCAACAGACGGGTCTGACATGGATTGGACGAACCACTGAATTGCCGCATTGCAGAGATATTGTATTTAAG
TGCCTAGCTCGATACATAAACGGGTCTCTCTGGTTAGACCAGATCTGAGCCTGGGAGCTCTCTGGCTAAC
TAGGGAACCCACTGCTTAAGCCTCAATAAAGCTTGCCTTGAGTGCTTCAAGTAGTGTGTGCCCGTCTGTT
GTGTGACTCTGGTAACTAGAGATCCCTCAGACCCTTTTAGTCAGTGTGGAAAATCTCTAGCAGTGGCGCC
CGAACAGGGACTTGAAAGCGAAAGGGAAACCAGAGGAGCTCTCTCGACGCAGGACTCGGCTTGCTGAAGC
GCGCACGGCAAGAGGCGAGGGGCGGCGACTGGTGAGTACGCCAAAAATTTTGACTAGCGGAGGCTAGAAG
GAGAGAGATGGGTGCGAGAGCGTCAGTATTAAGCGGGGGAGAATTAGATCGCGATGGGAAAAAATTCGGT
TAAGGCCAGGGGGAAAGAAAAAATATAAATTAAAACATATAGTATGGGCAAGCAGGGAGCTAGAACGATT
CGCAGTTAATCCTGGCCTGTTAGAAACATCAGAAGGCTGTAGACAAATACTGGGACAGCTACAACCATCC
CTTCAGACAGGATCAGAAGAACTTAGATCATTATATAATACAGTAGCAACCCTCTATTGTGTGCATCAAA
GGATAGAGATAAAAGACACCAAGGAAGCTTTAGACAAGATAGAGGAAGAGCAAAACAAAAGTAAGACCAC
CGCACAGCAAGCGGCCGCTGATCTTCAGACCTGGAGGAGGAGATATGAGGGACAATTGGAGAAGTGAATT
ATATAAATATAAAGTAGTAAAAATTGAACCATTAGGAGTAGCACCCACCAAGGCAAAGAGAAGAGTGGTG
CAGAGAGAAAAAAGAGCAGTGGGAATAGGAGCTTTGTTCCTTGGGTTCTTGGGAGCAGCAGGAAGCACTA
TGGGCGCAGCGTCAATGACGCTGACGGTACAGGCCAGACAATTATTGTCTGGTATAGTGCAGCAGCAGAA
CAATTTGCTGAGGGCTATTGAGGCGCAACAGCATCTGTTGCAACTCACAGTCTGGGGCATCAAGCAGCTC
CAGGCAAGAATCCTGGCTGTGGAAAGATACCTAAAGGATCAACAGCTCCTGGGGATTTGGGGTTGCTCTG
GAAAACTCATTTGCACCACTGCTGTGCCTTGGAATGCTAGTTGGAGTAATAAATCTCTGGAACAGATTTG
GAATCACACGACCTGGATGGAGTGGGACAGAGAAATTAACAATTACACAAGCTTAATACACTCCTTAATT
GAAGAATCGCAAAACCAGCAAGAAAAGAATGAACAAGAATTATTGGAATTAGATAAATGGGCAAGTTTGT
GGAATTGGTTTAACATAACAAATTGGCTGTGGTATATAAAATTATTCATAATGATAGTAGGAGGCTTGGT
AGGTTTAAGAATAGTTTTTGCTGTACTTTCTATAGTGAATAGAGTTAGGCAGGGATATTCACCATTATCG
TTTCAGACCCACCTCCCAACCCCGAGGGGACCCATGCATTGCATCTCAATTAGTCAGCAACCAGGTGTGG
AAAGTCCCCAGGCTCCCCAGCAGGCAGAAGTATGCAAAGCATGCGTCTCAATTAGTCAGCAACCATAGTC
CCGCCCCTAACTCCGCCCATCCCGCCCCTAACTCCGCCCAGTTCCGCCCATTCTCCGCCCCATGGCTGAC
TAATTTTTTTTATTTATGCAGAGGCCGAGGCCGCCTCGGCCTCTGAGCTATTCCAGAAGTAGTGAGGAGG
CTTTTTTGGAGGCCTAGGCTTTTGCAAAAAGCTTTCTAGAGGTACCACCGGAGCTTACCATGACCGAGTA
CAAGCCCACGGTGCGCCTCGCCACCCGCGACGACGTCCCCAGGGCCGTACGCACCCTCGCCGCCGCGTTC
GCCGACTACCCCGCCACGCGCCACACCGTCGATCCGGACCGCCACATCGAGCGGGTCACCGAGCTGCAAG
AACTCTTCCTCACGCGCGTCGGGCTCGACATCGGCAAGGTGTGGGTCGCGGACGACGGCGCCGCCGTGGC
GGTCTGGACCACGCCGGAGAGCGTCGAAGCGGGGGCGGTGTTCGCCGAGATCGGCCCGCGCATGGCCGAG
TTGAGCGGTTCCCGGCTGGCCGCGCAGCAACAGATGGAAGGCCTCCTGGCGCCGCACCGGCCCAAGGAGC
CCGCGTGGTTCCTGGCCACCGTCGGCGTCTCGCCCGACCACCAGGGCAAGGGTCTGGGCAGCGCCGTCGT
GCTCCCCGGAGTGGAGGCGGCCGAGCGCGCCGGGGTGCCCGCCTTCCTGGAGACCTCCGCGCCCCGCAAC
CTCCCCTTCTACGAGCGGCTCGGCTTCACCGTCACCGCCGACGTCGAGGTGCCCGAAGGACCGCGCACCT
GGTGCATGACCCGCAAGCCCGGTGCCAGTTAACGAATTCTAGATCTTGAGACAAATGGCAGTATTCATCC
ACAATTTTAAAAGAAAAGGGGGGATTGGGGGGTACAGTGCAGGGGAAAGAATAGTAGACATAATAGCAAC
AGACATACAAACTAAAGAATTACAAAAACAAATTACAAAAATTCAAAATTTTCGGGTTTATTACAGGGAC
AGCAGAGATCCACTTTGGCGCCGGCTCGAGGCCTGCAGGTGCAAAGATGGATAAAGTTTTAAACAGAGAG
GAATCTTTGCAGCTAATGGACCTTCTAGGTCTTGAAAGGAGTGGGAATTGGCTCCGGTGCCCGTCAGTGG
GCAGAGCGCACATCGCCCACAGTCCCCGAGAAGTTGGGGGGAGGGGTCGGCAATTGAACCGGTGCCTAGA
GAAGGTGGCGCGGGGTAAACTGGGAAAGTGATGTCGTGTACTGGCTCCGCCTTTTTCCCGAGGGTGGGGG
AGAACCGTATATAAGTGCAGTAGTCGCCGTGAACGTTCTTTTTCGCAACGGGTTTGCCGCCAGAACACAG
GTAAGTGCCGTGTGTGGTTCCCGCGGGCCTGGCCTCTTTACGGGTTATGGCCCTTGCGTGCCTTGAATTA
CTTCCACCTGGCTGCAGTACGTGATTCTTGATCCCGAGCTTCGGGTTGGAAGTGGGTGGGAGAGTTCGAG
GCCTTGCGCTTAAGGAGCCCCTTCGCCTCGTGCTTGAGTTGAGGCCTGGCCTGGGCGCTGGGGCCGCCGC
GTGCGAATCTGGTGGCACCTTCGCGCCTGTCTCGCTGCTTTCGATAAGTCTCTAGCCATTTAAAATTTTT
GATGACCTGCTGCGACGCTTTTTTTCTGGCAAGATAGTCTTGTAAATGCGGGCCAAGATCTGCACACTGG
TATTTCGGTTTTTGGGGCCGCGGGCGGCGACGGGGCCCGTGCGTCCCAGCGCACATGTTCGGCGAGGCGG
GGCCTGCGAGCGCGGCCACCGAGAATCGGACGGGGGTAGTCTCAAGCTGGCCGGCCTGCTCTGGTGCCTG
GCCTCGCGCCGCCGTGTATCGCCCCGCCCTGGGCGGCAAGGCTGGCCCGGTCGGCACCAGTTGCGTGAGC
GGAAAGATGGCCGCTTCCCGGCCCTGCTGCAGGGAGCTCAAAATGGAGGACGCGGCGCTCGGGAGAGCGG
GCGGGTGAGTCACCCACACAAAGGAAAAGGGCCTTTCCGTCCTCAGCCGTCGCTTCATGTGACTCCACGG
AGTACCGGGCGCCGTCCAGGCACCTCGATTAGTTCTCGAGCTTTTGGAGTACGTCGTCTTTAGGTTGGGG
GGAGGGGTTTTATGCGATGGAGTTTCCCCACACTGAGTGGGTGGAGACTGAAGTTAGGCCAGCTTGGCAC
TTGATGTAATTCTCCTTGGAATTTGCCCTTTTTGAGTTTGGATCTTGGTTCATTCTCAAGCCTCAGACAG
TGGTTCAAAGTTTTTTTCTTCCATTTCAGGTGTCGTGAGGCTAGCACCGCCACCATGGGCAGCTCGCACT
TGCTCAACAAGGGCCTGCCGCTTGGCGTCCGACCTCCGATCATGAACGGGCCCCTGCACCCGCGGCCCCT
GGTGGCATTGCTGGATGGCCGGGACTGCACAGTGGAGATGCCCATCCTGAAGGACGTGGCCACTGTGGCC
TTCTGCGACGCGCAGTCCACGCAGGAGATCCATGAGAAGGTCCTGAACGAGGCTGTGGGGGCCCTGATGT
ACCACACCATCACTCTCACCAGGGAGGACCTGGAGAAGTTCAAAGCCCTCCGCATCATCGTCCGGATTGG
CAGTGGTTTTGACAACATCGACATCAAGTCGGCCGGGGATTTAGGCATTGCCGTCTGCAACGTGCCCGCG
GCGTCTGTGGAGGAGACGGCCGACTCGACGCTGTGCCACATCCTGAACCTGTACCGGCGGGCCACCTGGC
TGCACCAGGCGCTGCGGGAGGGCACACGAGTCCAGAGCGTCGAGCAGATCCGCGAGGTGGCGTCCGGCGC
TGCCAGGATCCGCGGGGAGACCTTGGGCATCATCGGACTTGGTCGCGTGGGGCAGGCAGTGGCGCTGCGG
GCCAAGGCCTTCGGCTTCAACGTGCTCTTCTACGACCCTTACTTGTCGGATGGCGTGGAGCGGGCGCTGG
GGCTGCAGCGTGTCAGCACCCTGCAGGACCTGCTCTTCCACAGCGACTGCGTGACCCTGCACTGCGGCCT
CAACGAGCACAACCACCACCTCATCAACGACTTCACCGTCAAGCAGATGAGACAAGGGGCCTTCCTGGTG
AACACAGCCCGGGGTGGCCTGGTGGATGAGAAGGCGCTGGCCCAGGCCCTGAAGGAGGGCCGGATCCGCG
GCGCGGCCCTGGATGTGCACGAGTCGGAACCCTTCAGCTTTAGCCAGGGCCCTCTGAAGGATGCACCCAA
CCTCATCTGCACCCCCCATGCTGCATGGTACAGCGAGCAGGCATCCATCGAGATGCGAGAGGAGGCGGCA
CGGGAGATCCGCAGAGCCATCACAGGCCGGATCCCAGACAGCCTGAAGAACTGTGTCAACAAGGACCATC
TGACAGCCGCCACCCACTGGGCCAGCATGGACCCCGCCGTCGTGCACCCTGAGCTCAATGGGGCTGCCTA
TAGGTACCCTCCGGGCGTGGTGGGCGTGGCCCCCACTGGCATCCCAGCTGCTGTGGAAGGTATCGTCCCC
AGCGCCATGTCCCTGTCCCACGGCCTGCCCCCTGTGGCCCACCCGCCCCACGCCCCTTCTCCTGGCCAAA
CCGTCAAGCCCGAGGCGGATAGAGACCACGCCAGTGACCAGTTGTAGTAATGAACTAGTCCGTAACTTGA
AAGTATTTCGATTTCTTGGCTTTATATATCTTGTGGAAAGGACGAAGAAGAATAGTGCTAGGTACAGGTA
CGCGTTAAGTCGACAATCAACCTCTGGATTACAAAATTTGTGAAAGATTGACTGGTATTCTTAACTATGT
TGCTCCTTTTACGCTATGTGGATACGCTGCTTTAATGCCTTTGTATCATGCTATTGCTTCCCGTATGGCT
TTCATTTTCTCCTCCTTGTATAAATCCTGGTTGCTGTCTCTTTATGAGGAGTTGTGGCCCGTTGTCAGGC
AACGTGGCGTGGTGTGCACTGTGTTTGCTGACGCAACCCCCACTGGTTGGGGCATTGCCACCACCTGTCA
GCTCCTTTCCGGGACTTTCGCTTTCCCCCTCCCTATTGCCACGGCGGAACTCATCGCCGCCTGCCTTGCC
CGCTGCTGGACAGGGGCTCGGCTGTTGGGCACTGACAATTCCGTGGTGTTGTCGGGGAAATCATCGTCCT
TTCCTTGGCTGCTCGCCTGTGTTGCCACCTGGATTCTGCGCGGGACGTCCTTCTGCTACGTCCCTTCGGC
CCTCAATCCAGCGGACCTTCCTTCCCGCGGCCTGCTGCCGGCTCTGCGGCCTCTTCCGCGTCTTCGCCTT
CGCCCTCAGACGAGTCGGATCTCCCTTTGGGCCGCCTCCCCGCGTCGACTTTAAGACCAATGACTTACAA
GGCAGCTGTAGATCTTAGCCACTTTTTAAAAGAAAAGGGGGGACTGGAAGGGCTAATTCACTCCCAACGA
AGACAAGATCTGCTTTTTGCTTGTACTGGGTCTCTCTGGTTAGACCAGATCTGAGCCTGGGAGCTCTCTG
GCTAACTAGGGAACCCACTGCTTAAGCCTCAATAAAGCTTGCCTTGAGTGCTTCAAGTAGTGTGTGCCCG
TCTGTTGTGTGACTCTGGTAACTAGAGATCCCTCAGACCCTTTTAGTCAGTGTGGAAAATCTCTAGCAGT
ACGTATAGTAGTTCATGTCATCTTATTATTCAGTATTTATAACTTGCAAAGAAATGAATATCAGAGAGTG
AGAGGAACTTGTTTATTGCAGCTTATAATGGTTACAAATAAAGCAATAGCATCACAAATTTCACAAATAA
AGCATTTTTTTCACTGCATTCTAGTTGTGGTTTGTCCAAACTCATCAATGTATCTTATCATGTCTGGCTC
TAGCTATCCCGCCCCTAACTCCGCCCATCCCGCCCCTAACTCCGCCCAGTTCCGCCCATTCTCCGCCCCA
TGGCTGACTAATTTTTTTTATTTATGCAGAGGCCGAGGCCGCCTCGGCCTCTGAGCTATTCCAGAAGTAG
TGAGGAGGCTTTTTTGGAGGCCTAGGGACGTACCCAATTCGCCCTATAGTGAGTCGTATTACGCGCGCTC
ACTGGCCGTCGTTTTACAACGTCGTGACTGGGAAAACCCTGGCGTTACCCAACTTAATCGCCTTGCAGCA
CATCCCCCTTTCGCCAGCTGGCGTAATAGCGAAGAGGCCCGCACCGATCGCCCTTCCCAACAGTTGCGCA
GCCTGAATGGCGAATGGG
[124 nt withheld, positions 7019-7142]
C
[91 nt withheld, positions 7144-7234]
A
[49 nt withheld, positions 7236-7284]
CCTTTGACGTTGGAGTCCACGTTCTTT
[37 nt withheld, positions 7312-7348]
ACCCTATCTCGGTCTATTCTTTTGATTTATAAGGGATTTTGCCGATTTCGGCCTATTGGTTAAAAAATGA
GCTGATTTAACAAAAATTTAACGCGAATTTTAACAAAATATTAACGCTTACAATTTAGGTGGCACTTTTC
GGGGAAATGTGCGCGGAACCCCTATTTGTTTATTTTTCTAAATACATTCAAATATGTATCCGCTCATGAG
ACAATAACCCTGATAAATGCTTCAATAATATTGAAAAAGGAAGAGTATGAGTATTCAACATTTCCGTGTC
GCCCTTATTCCCTTTTTTGCGGCATTTTGCCTTCCTGTTTTTGCTCACCCAGAAACGCTGGTGAAAGTAA
AAGATGCTGAAGATCAGTTGGGTGCACGAGTGGGTTACATCGAACTGGATCTCAACAGCGGTAAGATCCT
TGAGAGTTTTCGCCCCGAAGAACGTTTTCCAATGATGAGCACTTTTAAAGTTCTGCTATGTGGCGCGGTA
TTATCCCGTATTGACGCCGGGCAAGAGCAACTCGGTCGCCGCATACACTATTCTCAGAATGACTTGGTTG
AGTACTCACCAGTCACAGAAAAGCATCTTACGGATGGCATGACAGTAAGAGAATTATGCAGTGCTGCCAT
AACCATGAGTGATAACACTGCGGCCAACTTACTTCTGACAACGATCGGAGGACCGAAGGAGCTAACCGCT
TTTTTGCACAACATGGGGGATCATGTAACTCGCCTTGATCGTTGGGAACCGGAGCTGAATGAAGCCATAC
CAAACGACGAGCGTGACACCACGATGCCTGTAGCAATGGCAACAACGTTGCGCAAACTATTAACTGGCGA
ACTACTTACTCTAGCTTCCCGGCAACAATTAATAGACTGGATGGAGGCGGATAAAGTTGCAGGACCACTT
CTGCGCTCGGCCCTTCCGGCTGGCTGGTTTATTGCTGATAAATCTGGAGCCGGTGAGCGTGGGTCTCGCG
GTATCATTGCAGCACTGGGGCCAGATGGTAAGCCCTCCCGTATCGTAGTTATCTACACGACGGGGAGTCA
GGCAACTATGGATGAACGAAATAGACAGATCGCTGAGATAGGTGCCTCACTGATTAAGCATTGGTAACTG
TCAGACCAAGTTTACTCATATATACTTTAGATTGATTTAAAACTTCATTTTTAATTTAAAAGGATCTAGG
TGAAGATCCTTTTTGATAATCTCATGACCAAAATCCCTTAACGTGAGTTTTCGTTCCACTGAGCGTCAGA
CCCCGTAGAAAAGATCAAAGGATCTTCTTGAGATCCTTTTTTTCTGCGCGTAATCTGCTGCTTGCAAACA
AAAAAACCACCGCTACCAGCGGTGGTTTGTTTGCCGGATCAAGAGCTACCAACTCTTTTTCCGAAGGTAA
CTGGCTTCAGCAGAGCGCAGATACCAAATACTGTTCTTCTAGTGTAGCCGTAGTTAGGCCACCACTTCAA
GAACTCTGTAGCACCGCCTACATACCTCGCTCTGCTAATCCTGTTACCAGTGGCTGCTGCCAGTGGCGAT
AAGTCGTGTCTTACCGGGTTGGACTCAAGACGATAGTTACCGGATAAGGCGCAGCGGTCGGGCTGAACGG
GGGGTTCGTGCACACAGCCCAGCTTGGAGCGAACGACCTACACCGAACTGAGATACCTACAGCGTGAGCT
ATGAGAAAGCGCCACGCTTCCCGAAGGGAGAAAGGCGGACAGGTATCCGGTAAGCGGCAGGGTCGGAACA
GGAGAGCGCACGAGGGAGCTTCCAGGGGGAAACGCCTGGTATCTTTATAGTCCTGTCGGGTTTCGCCACC
TCTGACTTGAGCGTCGATTTTTGTGATGCTCGTCAGGGGGGCGGAGCCTATGGAAAAACGCCAGCAACGC
GGCCTTTTTACGGTTCCTGGCCTTTTGCTGGCCTTTTGCTCACATGTTCTTTCCTGCGTTATCCCCTGAT
TCTGTGGATAACCGTATTACCGCCTTTGAGTGAGCTGATACCGCTCGCCGCAGCCGAACGACCGAGCGCA
GCGAGTCAGTGAGCGAGGAAGCGGAAGAGCGCCCAATACGCAAACCGCCTCTCCCCGCGCGTTGGCCGAT
TCATTAATGCAGCTGGCACGACAGGTTTCCCGACTGGAAAGCGGGCAGTGAGCGCAACGCAATTAATGTG
AGTTAGCTCACTCATTAGGCACCCCAGGCTTTACACTTTATGCTTCCGGCTCGTATGTTGTGTGGAATTG
TGAGCGGATAACAATTTCACACAGGAAACAGCTATGACCATGATTACGCCAAGCGCGCAATTAACCCTCA
CTAAAGGGAACAAAAGCTGGAGCTGCAAGC
Features (pLannotate 1.2.2; 31 found; start..end, strand, type, name):
      5..231     +  promoter       RSV promoter: Rous sarcoma virus enhancer/promoter
    232..412     +  LTR            5' LTR (truncated): truncated 5' long terminal repeat (LTR) from HIV-1
    459..584     +  misc_feature   HIV-1 Ψ: packaging signal of human immunodeficiency virus type 1
    568..931     +  CDS            HIV-1 gag (fragment): gag protein from human immunodeficiency virus 1; gag
   1077..1310    +  misc_feature   RRE: The Rev response element (RRE) of HIV-1 allows for Rev-dependent mRNA export from the nucleus to the cytoplasm.
   1687..1713    +  CDS            Rev (fragment): human immunodeficiency virus 1 (HIV-1) Rev protein; rev; enhances nuclear export of unspliced and incompletely spliced viral mRNAs
   1720..1743    +  promoter       SV40 promoter (fragment): SV40 early promoter
   1744..1815    +  promoter       SV40 promoter (fragment): SV40 enhancer and early promoter
   1839..1974    +  rep_origin     SV40 ori: SV40 origin of replication
   2020..2616    +  CDS            PuroR (fragment): puromycin N-acetyltransferase; pac from Streptomyces; confers resistance to puromycin
   2665..2782    +  misc_feature   cPPT/CTS: central polypurine tract and central termination sequence of HIV-1
   2847..2913    +  CDS            small t antigen (fragment): SV40 (simian virus 40) small t antigen
   2920..4098    +  promoter       EF-1α promoter: strong constitutive promoter for human elongation factor EF-1α
   4115..5434    +  CDS            CTBP1: CTBP1_HUMAN - Also known as CTBP. Experimental evidence at protein level: Swiss-Prot protein existence level 1. Corepressor targeting diverse transcription regulators such as GLIS2 or BCL6. Has dehydrogenase activity. Involved in controlling the equilibrium between tubular and stacked structures in the Golgi complex. Functions in brown adipose tissue (BAT) differentiation. From Homo sapiens (Human).
   5450..5503    +  promoter       U6 promoter (fragment): RNA polymerase III promoter for human U6 snRNA
   5545..6133    +  misc_feature   WPRE: woodchuck hepatitis virus posttranscriptional regulatory element
   6184..6203    +  misc_feature   cPPT/CTS (fragment): central polypurine tract and central termination sequence of HIV-1
   6205..6438    +  LTR            3' LTR (ΔU3): self-inactivating 3' long terminal repeat (LTR) from HIV-1
   6516..6637    +  polyA_signal   SV40 poly(A) signal: SV40 polyadenylation signal
   6677..6812    +  rep_origin     SV40 ori: SV40 origin of replication
   6833..6851    -  promoter       T7 promoter: promoter for bacteriophage T7 RNA polymerase
   6859..7014    +  CDS            lacZα (fragment): LacZα fragment of β-galactosidase; lacZ fragment
   7019..7447    +  rep_origin     f1 ori (sequence partly withheld): f1 bacteriophage origin of replication; arrow indicates direction of (+) strand synthesis
   7500..7604    +  promoter       AmpR promoter: bla
   7605..8465    +  CDS            AmpR: β-lactamase; bla; confers resistance to ampicillin, carbenicillin, and related antibiotics
   8636..9224    +  rep_origin     ori: high-copy-number ColE1/pMB1/pBR322/pUC origin of replication
   9407..9499    +  CDS            lacI (fragment): lac repressor; lacI; The lac repressor binds to the lac operator to inhibit transcription in E. coli. This inhibition can be relieved by adding lactose or isopropyl-β-D-thiogalactopyranoside (IPTG).
   9512..9533    +  protein_bind   CAP binding site: CAP binding activates transcription in the presence of cAMP. E. coli catabolite activator protein
   9548..9578    +  promoter       lac promoter: promoter for the E. coli lac operon
   9586..9602    +  protein_bind   lac operator: The lac repressor binds to the lac operator to inhibit transcription in E. coli. This inhibition can be relieved by adding lactose or isopropyl-β-D-thiogalactopyranoside (IPTG). lac repressor encoded by lacI
   9647..9665    +  promoter       T3 promoter: promoter for bacteriophage T3 RNA polymerase
