[The description below was written by a language model from this plasmid's Addgene catalogue record and pLannotate feature annotations shown in this document.]
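Description:
TFORF0059 is a lentiviral mammalian expression plasmid built on the pLX_TRC317 backbone from the Broad Institute Genetic Perturbation Platform. It carries the human CTBP1 open reading frame, which encodes a transcriptional corepressor. It is one member of a barcoded transcription factor ORF collection. In bacteria it is maintained through a high-copy ColE1/pUC-type origin and selected with ampicillin via the β-lactamase gene. An f1 origin and remnants of a lac/lacZα cloning region with T7 and T3 promoters are also present in the backbone. The record warns that the plasmid may recombine, as can happen with LTR-containing plasmids.

The transfer cassette has a third-generation, self-inactivating layout. An RSV promoter fused to a truncated HIV-1 5' LTR drives production of the genomic RNA. This is followed by the Ψ packaging signal with a gag fragment, the Rev response element, a cPPT/CTS element, and a ΔU3 3' LTR with a downstream SV40 polyadenylation signal. Within the proviral region, an SV40 early promoter/origin segment precedes the puromycin N-acetyltransferase gene, allowing selection of transduced cells. The EF-1α promoter drives constitutive expression of the synthesized CTBP1 ORF, and a downstream WPRE enhances transcript expression.

The catalogue entry describes a unique 24-bp barcode associated with the ORF. The feature table does not annotate it, so its exact position is not stated; a short U6 promoter fragment is annotated between the ORF and the WPRE. The construct is intended for overexpressing CTBP1 in mammalian cells. The barcode allows identification of the transcription factor in pooled overexpression screens, such as those studying directed differentiation.
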