Addgene plasmid #141500: TFORF0059
Purpose: Lentiviral vector for overexpressing the CTBP1 transcription factor ORF with a unique 24-bp barcode. Barcodes facilitate identification of transcription factors in pooled screens.
Depositing lab: Feng Zhang. Depositing organization: Broad Institute. Publication: A transcription factor atlas of directed differentiation. Joung J, Ma S, Tay T, Geiger-Schuller KR, Kirchgatterer PC, Verdine VK, Guo B, Arias-Garcia MA, Allen WE, Singh A, Kuksenko O, Abudayyeh OO, Gootenberg JS, Fu Z, Macrae RK, Buenrostro JD, Regev A, Zhang F. Cell. 2023 Jan 5;186(1):209-229.e26. doi: 10.1016/j.cell.2022.11.026. PubMed 36608654.
Backbone
  Vector backbone: pLX_TRC317
  Backbone manufacturer: Broad Institute Genetic Perturbation Platform
  Backbone size w/o insert (bp): 8264
  Vector type: Mammalian Expression, Lentiviral
  Selectable markers: Puromycin
Growth in bacteria
  Bacterial resistance: Ampicillin, 100 μg/mL
  Growth temperature: 30°C
  Growth strain: NEB Stable
  Copy number: High Copy
Gene/Insert
  Gene/Insert name: CTBP1
  Species: H. sapiens (human)
  Insert size (bp): 1424
  Entrez Gene: CTBP1 (a.k.a. BARS, HADDTS)
  Promoter: EF1a
  Cloning method: Unknown
  Sequencing primers: 5′ GGGTGGAGACTGAAGTTAGGCCAG; 3′ CACATAGCGTAAAAGGAGCAACATAG
Terms and licenses: Academic/Nonprofit Terms; Industry Terms: Not Available to Industry
Depositor comments: NM_001328,ENST00000290921 . The transcription factor ORF portion of this plasmid was synthesized by Genewiz. Please test multiple small colonies in case of plasmid recombination. To make this collection available in a timely manner, a portion of this collection was not fully sequenced by Addgene. If an Addgene verified full plasmid sequence is not available, please contact us prior to placing an order to request the full sequence.
How to cite: TFORF0059 was a gift from Feng Zhang (Addgene plasmid # 141500 ; http://n2t.net/addgene:141500 ; RRID:Addgene_141500)
