>Addgene plasmid #141500 | TFORF0059 | depositor partial sequence | sequence record 276637 | Insert
ACCGCCACCATGGGCAGCTCGCACTTGCTCAACAAGGGCCTGCCGCTTGGCGTCCGACCTCCGATCATGA
ACGGGCCCCTGCACCCGCGGCCCCTGGTGGCATTGCTGGATGGCCGGGACTGCACAGTGGAGATGCCCAT
CCTGAAGGACGTGGCCACTGTGGCCTTCTGCGACGCGCAGTCCACGCAGGAGATCCATGAGAAGGTCCTG
AACGAGGCTGTGGGGGCCCTGATGTACCACACCATCACTCTCACCAGGGAGGACCTGGAGAAGTTCAAAG
CCCTCCGCATCATCGTCCGGATTGGCAGTGGTTTTGACAACATCGACATCAAGTCGGCCGGGGATTTAGG
CATTGCCGTCTGCAACGTGCCCGCGGCGTCTGTGGAGGAGACGGCCGACTCGACGCTGTGCCACATCCTG
AACCTGTACCGGCGGGCCACCTGGCTGCACCAGGCGCTGCGGGAGGGCACACGAGTCCAGAGCGTCGAGC
AGATCCGCGAGGTGGCGTCCGGCGCTGCCAGGATCCGCGGGGAGACCTTGGGCATCATCGGACTTGGTCG
CGTGGGGCAGGCAGTGGCGCTGCGGGCCAAGGCCTTCGGCTTCAACGTGCTCTTCTACGACCCTTACTTG
TCGGATGGCGTGGAGCGGGCGCTGGGGCTGCAGCGTGTCAGCACCCTGCAGGACCTGCTCTTCCACAGCG
ACTGCGTGACCCTGCACTGCGGCCTCAACGAGCACAACCACCACCTCATCAACGACTTCACCGTCAAGCA
GATGAGACAAGGGGCCTTCCTGGTGAACACAGCCCGGGGTGGCCTGGTGGATGAGAAGGCGCTGGCCCAG
GCCCTGAAGGAGGGCCGGATCCGCGGCGCGGCCCTGGATGTGCACGAGTCGGAACCCTTCAGCTTTAGCC
AGGGCCCTCTGAAGGATGCACCCAACCTCATCTGCACCCCCCATGCTGCATGGTACAGCGAGCAGGCATC
CATCGAGATGCGAGAGGAGGCGGCACGGGAGATCCGCAGAGCCATCACAGGCCGGATCCCAGACAGCCTG
AAGAACTGTGTCAACAAGGACCATCTGACAGCCGCCACCCACTGGGCCAGCATGGACCCCGCCGTCGTGC
ACCCTGAGCTCAATGGGGCTGCCTATAGGTACCCTCCGGGCGTGGTGGGCGTGGCCCCCACTGGCATCCC
AGCTGCTGTGGAAGGTATCGTCCCCAGCGCCATGTCCCTGTCCCACGGCCTGCCCCCTGTGGCCCACCCG
CCCCACGCCCCTTCTCCTGGCCAAACCGTCAAGCCCGAGGCGGATAGAGACCACGCCAGTGACCAGTTGT
AGTAATGAACTAGTCCGTAACTTGAAAGTATTTCGATTTCTTGGCTTTATATATCTTGTGGAAAGGACGA
AGAAGAATAGTGCTAGGTACAGGT
