>Addgene plasmid #141500 | TFORF0059 | depositor partial sequence | sequence record 276638 | Barcode
AGAAGAATAGTGCTAGGTACAGGT
