>Addgene plasmid #141500 | TFORF0059 | addgene partial sequence | sequence record 319948 | WPRE-R 5'-CATAGCGTAAAAGGAGCAACA-3'
NNNNNNNNNNNNNCNNNNNCNNNNNNTNNNNNCCNNNGNNNNNNNNNNNNTTNATACCNNAGTGCTTANN
NANCNNNNNNNNNNNNNNNNCNNNNNNNNNNNNTAANGCANNAANCCNAAANATTTNNNTNCTTCGNACT
ANTTCTTAANAATTAAANTTTACAGGGTCTNNNCCCNACCCGNATACTCTTATGATTTTTTNGTTTTTCC
GCCCNNCCACATGANNNTCCCCATTCTN
